>Addgene plasmid #245830 | pBD23 | addgene full sequence | sequence record 489303 | Addgene NGS Result
CTTTCCTGCGTTATCCCCTGATTCTGTGGATAACCGTATTACCGCCTTTGAGTGAGCTGATACCGCTCGC
CGCAGCCGAACGACCGAGCGCAGCGAGTCAGTGAGCGAGGAAGCGGAAGAGCGCCCAATACGCAAACCGC
CTCTCCCCGCGCGTTGGCCGATTCATTAATGCAGCTGGCACGACAGGTTTCCCGACTGGAAAGCGGGCAG
TGAGCGCAACGCAATTAATACGCGTACCGCTAGCCAGGAAGAGTTTGTAGAAACGCAAAAAGGCCATCCG
TCAGGATGGCCTTCTGCTTAGTTTGATGCCTGGCAGTTTATGGCGGGCGTCCTGCCCGCCACCCTCCGGG
CCGTTGCTTCACAACGTTCAAATCCGCTCCCGGCGGATTTGTCCTACTCAGGAGAGCGTTCACCGACAAA
CAACAGATAAAACGAAAGGCCCAGTCTTCCGACTGAGCCTTTCGTTTTATTTGATGCCTGGCAGTTCCCT
ACTCTCGCGTTAACGCTAGCATGGATGTTTTCCCAGTCACGACGTTGTAAAACGACGGCCAGTCTTAAGC
TCGGGCCCCAAATAATGATTTTATTTTGACTGATAGTGACCTGTTCGTTGCAACAAATTGATGAGCAATG
CTTTTTTATAATGCCAACTTTGTACAAAAAAGCAGGCTCCGAATTCGCCCTTGGACTAGTCATAAGGGTA
CCAGTGGTTCCGGAGGATCTGGAGGATCTGGTATGGTGAGCAAGGGCGAGGAGCTGTTCACCGGGGTGGT
GCCCATCCTGGTCGAGCTGGACGGCGACGTAAACGGCCACAAGTTCAGCGTGTCCGGCGAGGGCGAGGGC
GATGCCACCTACGGCAAGCTGACCCTGAAGTTCATCTGCACCACCGGCAAGCTGCCCGTGCCCTGGCCCA
CCCTCGTGACCACCCTGACCTACGGCGTGCAGTGCTTCAGCCGCTACCCCGACCACATGAAGCAGCACGA
CTTCTTCAAGTCCGCCATGCCCGAAGGCTACGTCCAGGAGCGCACCATCTTCTTCAAGGACGACGGCAAC
TACAAGACCCGCGCCGAGGTGAAGTTCGAGGGCGACACCCTGGTGAACCGCATCGAGCTGAAGGGCATCG
ACTTCAAGGAGGACGGCAACATCCTGGGGCACAAGCTGGAGTACAACTACAACAGCCACAACGTCTATAT
CATGGCCGACAAGCAGAAGAACGGCATCAAGGTGAACTTCAAGATCCGCCACAACATCGAGGACGGCAGC
GTGCAGCTCGCCGACCACTACCAGCAGAACACCCCCATCGGCGACGGCCCCGTGCTGCTGTCCGACAACC
ACTACCTGAGCACCCAGTCCAAGCTGAGCAAAGACCCCAACGAGAAGCGCGATCACATGGTCCTGCTGGA
GTTCGTGACCGCCGCCGGGATCACTCTCGGCATGGACGAGCTGTACAAGTAGCATATGGCGGCCGCGGAA
GGGCGAATTCGACCCAGCTTTCTTGTACAAAGTTGGCATTATAAAAAATAATTGCTCATCAATTTGTTGC
AACGAACAGGTCACTATCAGTCAAAATAAAATCATTATTTGCCATCCAGCTGATATCCCCTATAGTGAGT
CGTATTACATGGTCATAGCTGTTTCCTGGCAGCTCTGGCCCGTGTCTCAAAATCTCTGATGTTACATTGC
ACAAGATAAAAATATATCATCATGCCTCCTCTAGACCAGCCAGGACAGAAATGCCTCGACTTCGCTGCTA
CCCAAGGTTGCCGGGTGACGCACACCGTGGAAACGGATGAAGGCACGAACCCAGTGGACATAAGCCTGTT
CGGTTCGTAAGCTGTAATGCAAGTAGCGTATGCGCTCACGCAACTGGTCCAGAACCTTGACCGAACGCAG
CGGTGGTAACGGCGCAGTGGCGGTTTTCATGGCTTGTTATGACTGTTTTTTTGGGGTACAGTCTATGCCT
CGGGCATCCAAGCAGCAAGCGCGTTACGCCGTGGGTCGATGTTTGATGTTATGGAGCAGCAACGATGTTA
CGCAGCAGGGCAGTCGCCCTAAAACAAAGTTAAACATTATGAGGGAAGCGGTGATCGCCGAAGTATCGAC
TCAACTATCAGAGGTAGTTGGCGTCATCGAGCGCCATCTCGAACCGACGTTGCTGGCCGTACATTTGTAC
GGCTCCGCAGTGGATGGCGGCCTGAAGCCACACAGTGATATTGATTTGCTGGTTACGGTGACCGTAAGGC
TTGATGAAACAACGCGGCGAGCTTTGATCAACGACCTTTTGGAAACTTCGGCTTCCCCTGGAGAGAGCGA
GATTCTCCGCGCTGTAGAAGTCACCATTGTTGTGCACGACGACATCATTCCGTGGCGTTATCCAGCTAAG
CGCGAACTGCAATTTGGAGAATGGCAGCGCAATGACATTCTTGCAGGTATCTTCGAGCCAGCCACGATCG
ACATTGATCTGGCTATCTTGCTGACAAAAGCAAGAGAACATAGCGTTGCCTTGGTAGGTCCAGCGGCGGA
GGAACTCTTTGATCCGGTTCCTGAACAGGATCTATTTGAGGCGCTAAATGAAACCTTAACGCTATGGAAC
TCGCCGCCCGACTGGGCTGGCGATGAGCGAAATGTAGTGCTTACGTTGTCCCGCATTTGGTACAGCGCAG
TAACCGGCAAAATCGCGCCGAAGGATGTCGCTGCCGACTGGGCAATGGAGCGCCTGCCGGCCCAGTATCA
GCCCGTCATACTTGAAGCTAGACAGGCTTATCTTGGACAAGAAGAAGATCGCTTGGCCTCGCGCGCAGAT
CAGTTGGAAGAATTTGTCCACTACGTGAAAGGCGAGATCACCAAGGTAGTCGGCAAATAACCCTCGAGCC
ACCCATGACCAAAATCCCTTAACGTGAGTTACGCGTCGTTCCACTGAGCGTCAGACCCCGTAGAAAAGAT
CAAAGGATCTTCTTGAGATCCTTTTTTTCTGCGCGTAATCTGCTGCTTGCAAACAAAAAAACCACCGCTA
CCAGCGGTGGTTTGTTTGCCGGATCAAGAGCTACCAACTCTTTTTCCGAAGGTAACTGGCTTCAGCAGAG
CGCAGATACCAAATACTGTTCTTCTAGTGTAGCCGTAGTTAGGCCACCACTTCAAGAACTCTGTAGCACC
GCCTACATACCTCGCTCTGCTAATCCTGTTACCAGTGGCTGCTGCCAGTGGCGATAAGTCGTGTCTTACC
GGGTTGGACTCAAGACGATAGTTACCGGATAAGGCGCAGCGGTCGGGCTGAACGGGGGGTTCGTGCACAC
AGCCCAGCTTGGAGCGAACGACCTACACCGAACTGAGATACCTACAGCGTGAGCTATGAGAAAGCGCCAC
GCTTCCCGAAGGGAGAAAGGCGGACAGGTATCCGGTAAGCGGCAGGGTCGGAACAGGAGAGCGCACGAGG
GAGCTTCCAGGGGGAAACGCCTGGTATCTTTATAGTCCTGTCGGGTTTCGCCACCTCTGACTTGAGCGTC
GATTTTTGTGATGCTCGTCAGGGGGGCGGAGCCTATGGAAAAACGCCAGCAACGCGGCCTTTTTACGGTT
CCTGGCCTTTTGCTGGCCTTTTGCTCACATGTT
Features (pLannotate 1.2.2; 12 found; start..end, strand, type, name):
    121..213     +  CDS            lacI (fragment): lac repressor; lacI; The lac repressor binds to the lac operator to inhibit transcription in E. coli. This inhibition can be relieved by adding lactose or isopropyl-β-D-thiogalactopyranoside (IPTG).
    268..295     -  terminator     rrnB T2 terminator: transcription terminator T2 from the E. coli rrnB gene
    427..470     +  terminator     rrnB T1 terminator: Escherichia coli rrnB; transcription terminator T1 from the E. coli rrnB gene
    517..553     -  CDS            lacZα (fragment): LacZα fragment of β-galactosidase; lacZ fragment
    569..668     +  protein_bind   attL1: mutant version of attL; recombination site for the Gateway® LR reaction LR Clonase™
    733..1451    +  CDS            mEGFP (fragment): enhanced GFP with monomerizing A206K mutation (Zacharias et al., 2002) mammalian codon-optimized
   1482..1581    -  protein_bind   attL2: mutant version of attL; recombination site for the Gateway® LR reaction LR Clonase™
   1599..1617    -  promoter       T7 promoter: promoter for bacteriophage T7 RNA polymerase
   1807..1830    +  promoter       Pc promoter (fragment): intI1 (promoter lies within the coding sequence); class 1 integron promoter
   2006..2062    +  CDS            GmR (fragment): gentamycin acetyltransferase; aacC1; confers resistance to gentamycin
   2069..2860    +  CDS            SmR: aminoglycoside adenylyltransferase (Murphy, 1985); aadA; confers resistance to spectinomycin and streptomycin
   2953..3541    +  rep_origin     ori: high-copy-number ColE1/pMB1/pBR322/pUC origin of replication
