>Addgene plasmid #245830 | pBD23 | analyzer sequence | sequence record 483364
CTTTCCTGCGTTATCCCCTGATTCTGTGGATAACCGTATTACCGCCTTTGAGTGAGCTGATACCGCTCGC
CGCAGCCGAACGACCGAGCGCAGCGAGTCAGTGAGCGAGGAAGCGGAAGAGCGCCCAATACGCAAACCGC
CTCTCCCCGCGCGTTGGCCGATTCATTAATGCAGCTGGCACGACAGGTTTCCCGACTGGAAAGCGGGCAG
TGAGCGCAACGCAATTAATACGCGTACCGCTAGCCAGGAAGAGTTTGTAGAAACGCAAAAAGGCCATCCG
TCAGGATGGCCTTCTGCTTAGTTTGATGCCTGGCAGTTTATGGCGGGCGTCCTGCCCGCCACCCTCCGGG
CCGTTGCTTCACAACGTTCAAATCCGCTCCCGGCGGATTTGTCCTACTCAGGAGAGCGTTCACCGACAAA
CAACAGATAAAACGAAAGGCCCAGTCTTCCGACTGAGCCTTTCGTTTTATTTGATGCCTGGCAGTTCCCT
ACTCTCGCGTTAACGCTAGCATGGATGTTTTCCCAGTCACGACGTTGTAAAACGACGGCCAGTCTTAAGC
TCGGGCCCCAAATAATGATTTTATTTTGACTGATAGTGACCTGTTCGTTGCAACAAATTGATGAGCAATG
CTTTTTTATAATGCCAACTTTGTACAAAAAAGCAGGCTCCGAATTCGCCCTTGGACTAGTCATATGGGTA
CCAGTGGTTCCGGAGGATCTGGAGGATCTGGTATGGTGAGCAAGGGCGAGGAGCTGTTCACCGGGGTGGT
GCCCATCCTGGTCGAGCTGGACGGCGACGTAAACGGCCACAAGTTCAGCGTGTCCGGCGAGGGCGAGGGC
GATGCCACCTACGGCAAGCTGACCCTGAAGTTCATCTGCACCACCGGCAAGCTGCCCGTGCCCTGGCCCA
CCCTCGTGACCACCCTGACCTACGGCGTGCAGTGCTTCAGCCGCTACCCCGACCACATGAAGCAGCACGA
CTTCTTCAAGTCCGCCATGCCCGAAGGCTACGTCCAGGAGCGCACCATCTTCTTCAAGGACGACGGCAAC
TACAAGACCCGCGCCGAGGTGAAGTTCGAGGGCGACACCCTGGTGAACCGCATCGAGCTGAAGGGCATCG
ACTTCAAGGAGGACGGCAACATCCTGGGGCACAAGCTGGAGTACAACTACAACAGCCACAACGTCTATAT
CATGGCCGACAAGCAGAAGAACGGCATCAAGGTGAACTTCAAGATCCGCCACAACATCGAGGACGGCAGC
GTGCAGCTCGCCGACCACTACCAGCAGAACACCCCCATCGGCGACGGCCCCGTGCTGCTGCCCGACAACC
ACTACCTGAGCACCCAGTCCAAGCTGAGCAAAGACCCCAACGAGAAGCGCGATCACATGGTCCTGCTGGA
GTTCGTGACCGCCGCCGGGATCACTCTCGGCATGGACGAGCTGTACAAGTAGCATATGGCGGCCGCGGAA
GGGCGAATTCGACCCAGCTTTCTTGTACAAAGTTGGCATTATAAAAAATAATTGCTCATCAATTTGTTGC
AACGAACAGGTCACTATCAGTCAAAATAAAATCATTATTTGCCATCCAGCTGATATCCCCTATAGTGAGT
CGTATTACATGGTCATAGCTGTTTCCTGGCAGCTCTGGCCCGTGTCTCAAAATCTCTGATGTTACATTGC
ACAAGATAAAAATATATCATCATGCCTCCTCTAGACCAGCCAGGACAGAAATGCCTCGACTTCGCTGCTG
CCCAAGGTTGCCGGGTGACGCACACCGTGGAAACGGATGAAGGCACGAACCCAGTGGACATAAGCCTGTT
CGGTTCGTAAGCTGTAATGCAAGTAGCGTATGCGCTCACGCAACTGGTCCAGAACCTTGACCGAACGCAG
CGGTGGTAACGGCGCAGTGGCGGTTTTCATGGCTTGTTATGACTGTTTTTTTGGGGTACAGTCTATGCCT
CGGGCATCCAAGCAGCAAGCGCGTTACGCCGTGGGTCGATGTTTGATGTTATGGAGCAGCAACGATGTTA
CGCAGCAGGGCAGTCGCCCTAAAACAAAGTTAAACATCATGAGGGAAGCGGTGATCGCCGAAGTATCGAC
TCAACTATCAGAGGTAGTTGGCGTCATCGAGCGCCATCTCGAACCGACGTTGCTGGCCGTACATTTGTAC
GGCTCCGCAGTGGATGGCGGCCTGAAGCCACACAGTGATATTGATTTGCTGGTTACGGTGACCGTAAGGC
TTGATGAAACAACGCGGCGAGCTTTGATCAACGACCTTTTGGAAACTTCGGCTTCCCCTGGAGAGAGCGA
GATTCTCCGCGCTGTAGAAGTCACCATTGTTGTGCACGACGACATCATTCCGTGGCGTTATCCAGCTAAG
CGCGAACTGCAATTTGGAGAATGGCAGCGCAATGACATTCTTGCAGGTATCTTCGAGCCAGCCACGATCG
ACATTGATCTGGCTATCTTGCTGACAAAAGCAAGAGAACATAGCGTTGCCTTGGTAGGTCCAGCGGCGGA
GGAACTCTTTGATCCGGTTCCTGAACAGGATCTATTTGAGGCGCTAAATGAAACCTTAACGCTATGGAAC
TCGCCGCCCGACTGGGCTGGCGATGAGCGAAATGTAGTGCTTACGTTGTCCCGCATTTGGTACAGCGCAG
TAACCGGCAAAATCGCGCCGAAGGATGTCGCTGCCGACTGGGCAATGGAGCGCCTGCCGGCCCAGTATCA
GCCCGTCATACTTGAAGCTAGACAGGCTTATCTTGGACAAGAAGAAGATCGCTTGGCCTCGCGCGCAGAT
CAGTTGGAAGAATTTGTCCACTACGTGAAAGGCGAGATCACCAAGGTAGTCGGCAAATAACCCTCGAGCC
ACCCATGACCAAAATCCCTTAACGTGAGTTACGCGTCGTTCCACTGAGCGTCAGACCCCGTAGAAAAGAT
CAAAGGATCTTCTTGAGATCCTTTTTTTCTGCGCGTAATCTGCTGCTTGCAAACAAAAAAACCACCGCTA
CCAGCGGTGGTTTGTTTGCCGGATCAAGAGCTACCAACTCTTTTTCCGAAGGTAACTGGCTTCAGCAGAG
CGCAGATACCAAATACTGTCCTTCTAGTGTAGCCGTAGTTAGGCCACCACTTCAAGAACTCTGTAGCACC
GCCTACATACCTCGCTCTGCTAATCCTGTTACCAGTGGCTGCTGCCAGTGGCGATAAGTCGTGTCTTACC
GGGTTGGACTCAAGACGATAGTTACCGGATAAGGCGCAGCGGTCGGGCTGAACGGGGGGTTCGTGCACAC
AGCCCAGCTTGGAGCGAACGACCTACACCGAACTGAGATACCTACAGCGTGAGCATTGAGAAAGCGCCAC
GCTTCCCGAAGGGAGAAAGGCGGACAGGTATCCGGTAAGCGGCAGGGTCGGAACAGGAGAGCGCACGAGG
GAGCTTCCAGGGGGAAACGCCTGGTATCTTTATAGTCCTGTCGGGTTTCGCCACCTCTGACTTGAGCGTC
GATTTTTGTGATGCTCGTCAGGGGGGCGGAGCCTATGGAAAAACGCCAGCAACGCGGCCTTTTTACGGTT
CCTGGCCTTTTGCTGGCCTTTTGCTCACATGTT
Features (pLannotate 1.2.2; 12 found; start..end, strand, type, name):
    121..213     +  CDS            lacI (fragment): lac repressor; lacI; The lac repressor binds to the lac operator to inhibit transcription in E. coli. This inhibition can be relieved by adding lactose or isopropyl-β-D-thiogalactopyranoside (IPTG).
    268..295     -  terminator     rrnB T2 terminator: transcription terminator T2 from the E. coli rrnB gene
    427..470     +  terminator     rrnB T1 terminator: Escherichia coli rrnB; transcription terminator T1 from the E. coli rrnB gene
    517..553     -  CDS            lacZα (fragment): LacZα fragment of β-galactosidase; lacZ fragment
    569..668     +  protein_bind   attL1: mutant version of attL; recombination site for the Gateway® LR reaction LR Clonase™
    733..1449    +  CDS            mEGFP: mEGFP is a basic (constitutively fluorescent) green fluorescent protein published in 2002, derived from Aequorea victoria. It has moderate acid sensitivity.
   1482..1581    -  protein_bind   attL2: mutant version of attL; recombination site for the Gateway® LR reaction LR Clonase™
   1599..1617    -  promoter       T7 promoter: promoter for bacteriophage T7 RNA polymerase
   1807..1830    +  promoter       Pc promoter (fragment): intI1 (promoter lies within the coding sequence); class 1 integron promoter
   2006..2062    +  CDS            GmR (fragment): gentamycin acetyltransferase; aacC1; confers resistance to gentamycin
   2069..2860    +  CDS            SmR: aminoglycoside adenylyltransferase (Murphy, 1985); aadA; confers resistance to spectinomycin and streptomycin
   2953..3541    +  rep_origin     ori: high-copy-number ColE1/pMB1/pBR322/pUC origin of replication
