[The description below was written by a language model from this plasmid's Addgene catalogue record and pLannotate feature annotations shown in this document.]
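Description:
pBD23 is a Gateway entry clone built on the pCR8/GW/TOPO backbone, about 3.6 kb in size, that carries a monomeric GFP (mGFP) coding sequence for transfer into Gateway destination vectors. It is maintained in E. coli through a high-copy ColE1/pUC-type origin of replication and selected with spectinomycin, with resistance supplied by the aadA aminoglycoside adenylyltransferase gene (SmR). Short annotated fragments of lacI, lacZα, a gentamicin resistance gene and a class 1 integron Pc promoter are backbone remnants rather than functional payload. The rrnB T1 and T2 terminators upstream of the cloning region help insulate the insert from read-through transcription in bacteria.

The payload is an mEGFP open reading frame, the enhanced GFP variant carrying the monomerizing A206K substitution, inserted by Gibson cloning between attL1 and attL2. These sites recombine with the attR sites of a destination vector in an LR Clonase reaction, moving the fluorescent protein sequence directionally into an expression context. The entry clone has no promoter positioned to express mGFP in a eukaryotic host; the only nearby promoter is a T7 promoter beyond attL2 that points back toward the insert on the opposite strand, so expression depends on the destination vector chosen. The depositor notes a single T-to-A change in the 5' homology arm and a P196S substitution in mEGFP, neither known to affect function. The two feature tables, from the full sequencing result and the analyzer record, agree on layout. The associated work concerns synaptic development in C. elegans, although the record does not say which destination vectors or fusion partners were used.
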