Addgene plasmid #245830: pBD23
Purpose: Allows for mGFP entry into Gateway Vectors
Depositing lab: Salvatore Cherra. Depositing organization: University of Kentucky. Publication: A PDZ-RapGEF promotes synaptic development in C. elegans through a Rap/Rac signaling pathway. Lamb R, Scales M, Watkins J, Werner M, Cherra SJ. Development. 2025 Aug 1:dev.204678. doi: 10.1242/dev.204678. PubMed 40748210.
Backbone
  Vector backbone: pCR8/GW/TOPO
  Vector type: Other
Growth in bacteria
  Bacterial resistance: Spectinomycin, 50 μg/mL
  Growth temperature: 37°C
  Growth strain: DH5alpha
  Copy number: High Copy
Gene/Insert
  Gene/Insert name: mGFP
  Species: Synthetic
  Cloning method: Gibson Cloning
Terms and licenses: Academic/Nonprofit Terms; Industry Terms: Not Available to Industry
Depositor comments: Please note: This plasmid contains a single T to A nucleotide mutation in the 5' homology arm and a P196S mutation in mEGFP. These mutations are not known to impact plasmid function.
How to cite: pBD23 was a gift from Salvatore Cherra (Addgene plasmid # 245830 ; http://n2t.net/addgene:245830 ; RRID:Addgene_245830)
